>Addgene plasmid #47286 | TAL3567 | depositor partial sequence | sequence record 67373 | Insert sequence
ATGGACTACAAAGACCATGACGGTGATTATAAAGATCATGACATCGATTACAAGGATGACGATGACAAGA
TGGCCCCCAAGAAGAAGAGGAAGGTGGGCATTCACCGCGGGGTACCTATGGTGGACTTGAGGACACTCGG
TTATTCGCAACAGCAACAGGAGAAAATCAAGCCTAAGGTCAGGAGCACCGTCGCGCAACACCACGAGGCG
CTTGTGGGGCATGGCTTCACTCATGCGCATATTGTCGCGCTTTCACAGCACCCTGCGGCGCTTGGGACGG
TGGCTGTCAAATACCAAGATATGATTGCGGCCCTGCCCGAAGCCACGCACGAGGCAATTGTAGGGGTCGG
TAAACAGTGGTCGGGAGCGCGAGCACTTGAGGCGCTGCTGACTGTGGCGGGTGAGCTTAGGGGGCCTCCG
CTCCAGCTCGACACCGGGCAGCTGCTGAAGATCGCGAAGAGAGGGGGAGTAACAGCGGTAGAGGCAGTGC
ACGCCTGGCGCAATGCGCTCACCGGGGCCCCCTTGAACCTGACCCCAGACCAGGTAGTCGCAATCGCGTC
ACATGACGGGGGAAAGCAAGCCCTGGAAACCGTGCAAAGGTTGTTGCCGGTCCTTTGTCAAGACCACGGC
CTTACACCGGAGCAAGTCGTGGCCATTGCATCCCACGACGGTGGCAAACAGGCTCTTGAGACGGTTCAGA
GACTTCTCCCAGTTCTCTGTCAAGCCCACGGGCTGACTCCCGATCAAGTTGTAGCGATTGCGTCGAACAT
TGGAGGGAAACAAGCATTGGAGACTGTCCAACGGCTCCTTCCCGTGTTGTGTCAAGCCCACGGTTTGACG
CCTGCACAAGTGGTCGCCATCGCCAACAACAACGGCGGTAAGCAGGCGCTGGAAACAGTACAGCGCCTGC
TGCCTGTACTGTGCCAGGATCATGGACTGACCCCAGACCAGGTAGTCGCAATCGCGAACAATAATGGGGG
AAAGCAAGCCCTGGAAACCGTGCAAAGGTTGTTGCCGGTCCTTTGTCAAGACCACGGCCTTACACCGGAG
CAAGTCGTGGCCATTGCAAATAATAACGGTGGCAAACAGGCTCTTGAGACGGTTCAGAGACTTCTCCCAG
TTCTCTGTCAAGCCCACGGGCTGACTCCCGATCAAGTTGTAGCGATTGCGTCGCATGACGGAGGGAAACA
AGCATTGGAGACTGTCCAACGGCTCCTTCCCGTGTTGTGTCAAGCCCACGGTTTGACGCCTGCACAAGTG
GTCGCCATCGCCTCGAATGGCGGCGGTAAGCAGGCGCTGGAAACAGTACAGCGCCTGCTGCCTGTACTGT
GCCAGGATCATGGACTGACCCCAGACCAGGTAGTCGCAATCGCGAACAATAATGGGGGAAAGCAAGCCCT
GGAAACCGTGCAAAGGTTGTTGCCGGTCCTTTGTCAAGACCACGGCCTTACACCGGAGCAAGTCGTGGCC
ATTGCAAGCAATGGGGGTGGCAAACAGGCTCTTGAGACGGTTCAGAGACTTCTCCCAGTTCTCTGTCAAG
CCCACGGGCTGACTCCCGATCAAGTTGTAGCGATTGCGAATAACAATGGAGGGAAACAAGCATTGGAGAC
TGTCCAACGGCTCCTTCCCGTGTTGTGTCAAGCCCACGGTTTGACGCCTGCACAAGTGGTCGCCATCGCC
TCCAATATTGGCGGTAAGCAGGCGCTGGAAACAGTACAGCGCCTGCTGCCTGTACTGTGCCAGGATCATG
GACTGACCCCAGACCAGGTAGTCGCAATCGCGTCGAACATTGGGGGAAAGCAAGCCCTGGAAACCGTGCA
AAGGTTGTTGCCGGTCCTTTGTCAAGACCACGGCCTTACACCGGAGCAAGTCGTGGCCATTGCAAATAAT
AACGGTGGCAAACAGGCTCTTGAGACGGTTCAGAGACTTCTCCCAGTTCTCTGTCAAGCCCACGGGCTGA
CACCCGAACAGGTGGTCGCCATTGCTAATAATAACGGAGGACGGCCAGCCTTGGAG
