>Addgene plasmid #47286 | TAL3567 | addgene partial sequence | sequence record 69154 | JDS-TALEN-F 5'-TAGGGGTCGGTAAACAGTGG-3'
GGCGGGTGAGCTTAGGGGGCCTCCGCTCCAGCTCGACACCGGGCAGCTGCTGAAGATCGCGAAGAGAGGG
GGAGTAACAGCGGTAGAGGCAGTGCACGCCTGGCGCAATGCGCTCACCGGGGCCCCCTTGAACCTGACCC
CAGACCAGGTAGTCGCAATCGCGTCACATGACGGGGGAAAGCAAGCCCTGGAAACCGTGCAAAGGTTGTT
GCCGGTCCTTTGTCAAGACCACGGCCTTACACCGGAGCAAGTCGTGGCCATTGCATCCCACGACGGTGGC
AAACAGGCTCTTGAGACGGTTCAGAGACTTCTCCCAGTTCTCTGTCAAGCCCACGGGCTGACTCCCGATC
AAGTTGTAGCGATTGCGTCGAACATTGGAGGGAAACAAGCATTGGAGACTGTCCAACGGCTCCTTCCCGT
GTTGTGTCAAGCCCACGGTTTGACGCCTGCACAAGTGGTCGCCATCGCCAACAACAACGGCGGTAAGCAG
GCGCTGGAAACAGTACAGCGCCTGCTGCCTGTACTGTGCCAGGATCATGGACTGACCCCAGACCAGGTAG
TCGCAATCGCGAACAATAATGGGGGAAAGCAAGCCCTGGAAACCGTGCAAAGGTTGTTGCCGGTCCTTTG
TCAAGACCACGGCCTTACACCGGAGCAAGTCGTGGCCATTGCAAATAATAACGGTGGCAAACAGGCTCTT
GAGACGGTTCAGAGACTTCTCCCAGTTCTCTGTCAAGCCCACGGGCTGACTCCCGATCAAGTTGTAGCGA
TTGCGTC
