[The description below was written by a language model from this plasmid's Addgene catalogue record.]
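Description:
TAL3567 is a TALEN expression plasmid encoding the right-hand monomer of a nuclease pair directed against the zebrafish (D. rerio) gene swap70b. It is built on the JDS74 backbone, a roughly 6.4 kb TALEN receiver vector classed as a mammalian expression/T7 plasmid. It is maintained in E. coli as a high-copy plasmid under ampicillin selection. No feature table accompanies the record, so the origin of replication and other backbone elements are not itemised.

The insert of about 1.2 kb is not swap70b coding sequence. It is an engineered array of TAL effector repeats designed to recognise a specific site within that gene, and it was cloned into the backbone through BsmBI sites that were destroyed in the process. The backbone supplies the flanking parts of the fusion protein: an N-terminal 3X Flag tag for detection and a C-terminal wild-type FokI nuclease domain. Because FokI cleaves only as a dimer, this right-half construct is meant to be used with a matching left-half TALEN that binds the opposite strand nearby. Together the two monomers introduce a double-strand break in the spacer between their sites, and error-prone repair of that break can produce disruptive indels.

Expression is driven by the CMV promoter for use in cultured cells. The T7 designation indicates that the open reading frame can also be transcribed in vitro, typically to make mRNA for injection into zebrafish embryos. This fits the associated work on targeted gene disruption in somatic zebrafish cells. The insert name suggests the plasmid belongs to a community collection of zebrafish-targeting TALENs.
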