Addgene plasmid #47286: TAL3567
Depositing lab: Keith Joung. Depositing organization: Massachusetts General Hospital. Publication: Targeted gene disruption in somatic zebrafish cells using engineered TALENs. Sander JD, Cade L, Khayter C, Reyon D, Peterson RT, Joung JK, Yeh JR. Nat Biotechnol. 2011 Aug 5;29(8):697-8. doi: 10.1038/nbt.1934. PubMed 21822241.
Backbone
  Vector backbone: JDS74
  Backbone manufacturer: Addgene plasmid #32288
  Backbone size w/o insert (bp): 6447
  Vector type: Mammalian Expression ; T7
Growth in bacteria
  Bacterial resistance: Ampicillin, 100 μg/mL
  Growth temperature: 37°C
  Growth strain: XL1 Blue
  Copy number: High Copy
Gene/Insert
  Gene/Insert name: ZebrafishCommunity-swap70b-right (alt name: swap70b)
  Species: D. rerio (zebrafish)
  Insert size (bp): 1226
  Entrez Gene: swap70b (a.k.a. fc45f07, si:dkey-8l13.4, swp70, wu:fc45f07)
  Promoter: CMV
  Tag / fusion protein: 3X Flag (N terminal on backbone); WT FOKI (C terminal on backbone)
  Cloning method: Restriction Enzyme; 5′ cloning site BsmBI (destroyed during cloning); 3′ cloning site BsmBI (destroyed during cloning)
  Sequencing primers: 5′ CMV-F; 3′ BGH-rev
Terms and licenses: Academic/Nonprofit Terms; Industry Terms: Not Available to Industry
Depositor comments: Target binding site: TCCAGGGCTGTGAAGG It is strongly recommended that users perform a diagnostic digest to verify this plasmid prior to use. For example, a double digest of the plasmid with BamHI and KpnI should result in two bands at 2.3kb and 5.8kb.
How to cite: TAL3567 was a gift from Keith Joung (Addgene plasmid # 47286 ; http://n2t.net/addgene:47286 ; RRID:Addgene_47286)
